Addgene plasmid #227285: qTAG-N-Solo-mStayGold-PCNT
Purpose: Donor template for mStayGold insertion into the N-terminus of the PCNT locus. For pericentriolar material visualization. To be co-transfected with sgRNA plasmid px330-PCNT (Addgene #227284)
Depositing lab: Laurence Pelletier. Publication: qTAG: an adaptable plasmid scaffold for CRISPR-based endogenous tagging. Philip R, Sharma A, Matellan L, Erpf AC, Hsu WH, Tkach JM, Wyatt HDM, Pelletier L. EMBO J. 2024 Dec 12. doi: 10.1038/s44318-024-00337-5. PubMed 39668248.
Backbone
  Vector backbone: pUC19
  Backbone manufacturer: Invitrogen
  Backbone size w/o insert (bp): 2686
  Vector type: Mammalian Expression, CRISPR ; Donor Template
Growth in bacteria
  Bacterial resistance: Ampicillin, 100 μg/mL
  Growth temperature: 37°C
  Growth strain: DH5alpha
  Copy number: High Copy
Gene/Insert
  Gene/Insert name: PCNT Homology Arms flanking a mStayGold Tag (alt name: PCNT)
  Species: H. sapiens (human)
  Insert size (bp): 1874
  Entrez Gene: PCNT (a.k.a. KEN, MOPD2, PCN, PCNT2, PCNTB, PCTN2, SCKL4)
  Promoter: Promoterless
  Cloning method: Unknown
  Sequencing primers: 5′ CTGCAAGGCGATTAAGTTGGGTAAC; 3′ GGCTCGTATGTTGTGTGGAATTGT
Terms and licenses: Academic/Nonprofit Terms; Industry Terms: Not Available to Industry
Depositor comments: To be co-transfected with sgRNA plasmid px330-PCNT (Addgene #227284): https://www.addgene.org/227284/
How to cite: qTAG-N-Solo-mStayGold-PCNT was a gift from Laurence Pelletier (Addgene plasmid # 227285 ; http://n2t.net/addgene:227285 ; RRID:Addgene_227285)
