[The description below was written by a language model from this plasmid's Addgene catalogue record and pLannotate feature annotations shown in this document.]
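Description:
qTAG-N-Solo-mStayGold-PCNT is a CRISPR homology-directed repair donor template built on the pUC19 cloning backbone and intended for transfection into human cells. It is maintained in E. coli as a high-copy plasmid through the ColE1/pUC-type origin and selected with ampicillin via the β-lactamase gene and its own promoter. The remaining annotated features (lacZα fragment, lac promoter and operator, CAP binding site, and short lacI, bom and rop fragments) are remnants of the pUC19 backbone and play no role in the tagging function.

The payload, listed as about 1.9 kb, consists of human PCNT homology arms flanking the coding sequence of the green fluorescent protein mStayGold. The cassette is promoterless: the tag is designed to be expressed only after in-frame integration at the N-terminus of the endogenous PCNT locus, so that the fusion is driven by the native PCNT promoter at physiological levels. The record lists no separate selection cassette in the insert. The automated feature table does not annotate the homology arms or mStayGold; the insert presumably occupies the unannotated stretch between the lacZα fragment and the lac operator, which interrupts the pUC19 cloning region.

The plasmid carries no nuclease or guide RNA, and is meant to be co-transfected with a companion px330-based plasmid targeting PCNT, which cuts the locus and stimulates repair from the donor. Because PCNT encodes pericentrin, the resulting knock-in cells allow visualization of the pericentriolar material by imaging the endogenously tagged protein. The construct belongs to the qTAG family of modular scaffolds for endogenous tagging.
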