Features (pLannotate 1.2.2; 10 found; start..end, strand, type, name):
    137..236     +  misc_feature   bom (fragment): basis of mobility region from pBR322
    242..399     -  CDS            lacZα (fragment): LacZα fragment of β-galactosidase; lacZ fragment
   2318..2334    -  protein_bind   lac operator: The lac repressor binds to the lac operator to inhibit transcription in E. coli. This inhibition can be relieved by adding lactose or isopropyl-β-D-thiogalactopyranoside (IPTG). lac repressor encoded by lacI
   2342..2372    -  promoter       lac promoter: promoter for the E. coli lac operon
   2387..2408    -  protein_bind   CAP binding site: CAP binding activates transcription in the presence of cAMP. E. coli catabolite activator protein
   2421..2513    -  CDS            lacI (fragment): lac repressor; lacI; The lac repressor binds to the lac operator to inhibit transcription in E. coli. This inhibition can be relieved by adding lactose or isopropyl-β-D-thiogalactopyranoside (IPTG).
   2696..3284    -  rep_origin     ori: high-copy-number ColE1/pMB1/pBR322/pUC origin of replication
   3455..4315    -  CDS            AmpR: β-lactamase; bla; confers resistance to ampicillin, carbenicillin, and related antibiotics
   4316..4420    -  promoter       AmpR promoter: bla
   4515..35      +  CDS            rop (fragment) (across the origin): Rop protein, which maintains plasmids at low copy number; rop
>Addgene plasmid #227285 | qTAG-N-Solo-mStayGold-PCNT | addgene full sequence | sequence record 452054 | Addgene NGS Result
TCGCGCGTTTCGGTGATGACGGTGAAAACCTCTGACACATGCAGCTCCCGGAGACGGTCACAGCTTGTCT
GTAAGCGGATGCCGGGAGCAGACAAGCCCGTCAGGGCGCGTCAGCGGGTGTTGGCGGGTGTCGGGGCTGG
CTTAACTATGCGGCATCAGAGCAGATTGTACTGAGAGTGCACCATATGCGGTGTGAAATACCGCACAGAT
GCGTAAGGAGAAAATACCGCATCAGGCGCCATTCGCCATTCAGGCTGCGCAACTGTTGGGAAGGGCGATC
GGTGCGGGCCTCTTCGCTATTACGCCAGCTGGCGAAAGGGGGATGTGCTGCAAGGCGATTAAGTTGGGTA
ACGCCAGGGTTTTCCCAGTCACGACGTTGTAAAACGACGGCCAGTGAATTCGGCCTCAACTTCCCGCGGC
GGCCCACAGCCAACGACTAATGCCTGAGCGGGAGAAAACGGCCTGGCCCTGTCCGGGTGGTTGCTGAGCA
CCGTTCGGCGCCGCCCGCGCCTGCAGGGAGCCCGGCCCGCTGTCCTGGTGGACACAAAGCCCAGGGGCCG
CCCGCGCGGGACCAGCAGCGCGAACTTTTTGCCGCTCGGCCAGCCTGGCAGGGGATTTTAAAATCGGCCA
ATCACAGCGGGCGCCAGGCCTCCGCTTTCCGCTTACTGGTCCTGCCGTAGGAGGCGGGTACGTGAGCGCA
CCAATCTGTGGCCGGCGAGCGTAAAGGGCGGGGCTCCGCCCAGGCTGCACCGCCCAGAGCGCGCGTGCGC
GAGACCGGAAACGCAGCCCCCTGATTGGCGGCGCGTGTCGGGGGCGGGGCCGCGGCTGCGTGACAGTTGT
CGCGGGGGGAGGGCGAGCCCAAGCGCGGGGGAGGGAGTGTAAATAGAGCGAAGGCTGCTCTGTGTCAGCC
CCGTCACCGCCGGGCGGCCCGCGCGGAGTCTGAGGGAGATGGGCAAGAGCAAGACCGGTAGCGGCGGAAG
CATGGTGTCTACAGGCGAGGAACTGTTTACCGGCGTGGTGCCCTTCAAGTTCCAGCTGAAGGGCACCATC
AACGGCAAGAGCTTCACCGTGGAAGGCGAGGGCGAGGGCAATAGCCACGAGGGCAGCCACAAAGGCAAGT
ATGTGTGCACCAGCGGCAAACTGCCAATGTCTTGGGCCGCCCTGGGAACTAGCTTCGGCTATGGCATGAA
ATACTATACCAAGTACCCCAGCGGCCTGAAAAACTGGTTCCACGAGGTGATGCCTGAGGGCTTCACCTAC
GACAGACACATCCAGTACAAGGGCGACGGCAGCATCCACGCCAAGCACCAGCACTTCATGAAGAACGGCA
CCTACCACAACATCGTGGAGTTCACCGGCCAGGACTTCAAGGAGAACAGCCCCGTGCTGACCGGCGACAT
GGACGTGAGCCTGCCCAACGAGGTGCAGCACATCCCCATTGATGACGGCGTGGAGTGCACAGTGACCCTG
CAGTACCCTCTGCTGAGCGACGAAAGCAAGTGCGTGGAAGCCTATCAGAACACCATCATCAAGCCCCTGC
ACAATCAGCCAGCCCCCGATGTGCCATTTCACTGGATCAGAAAGCAGTACACCCAGAGCAAGGACGACAC
CGAGGAGAGAGACCACATCATCCAGAGCGAGACCCTGGAGGCCCACCTGCCTTGGCATGAGCCTAGCGCA
AGCGCAGTGGGAGGTTCCGGAGGAAGCGGAGGATCTGGCGGTACCGAAGTTGAGCAAGAGCAGAGACGCA
GAAAAGTGGAGGCCGGGAGGACGAAGGTAAACATTAGGGGCTTCTTCTCTAGCTGCTCTGGCGTGAAGTC
CTAAGGGCGGCTCCGGTGCCCGCCACCGCCCCCTGCCAGGAGAGGACGCGGTCCGGCGGAAGCCGCCGCG
GAGGTCTCGCTTTTTCCCGCCGGCTCCGCTGGAAGCCGCCTCCTGGCCGCCGCCATCTTGAATCCGCCGC
TCTCCGCCAGGTCCCGCCCCCGCCGCGGCCACAGCCAATCAGCGGCCGGGACGCGCGGCGCCTCTCGGGC
GGGCCGGGGCGGGGCTGCGCCTGCGTCGGGGGGGGTGGGGCGCGGGCTGGGCGCGGTGCACGCCGGGGCG
GGGTGTGGCTGCAGGGCGGGGCTACAGGGGCGTGGCGTGGCTGCACGGAGGGGGTGGGGCGCGGCAGGCG
CTGGACCCCAGGCTGGATCTTCCAGTGGCTCCCGCGTCCTCCGGGACCGGGTGGCCTGGGGCGGGCGGCC
GGTATTCGGGTGGCTGCTTGGTCTAGGGCCAGTTTAAGCTTGGCGTAATCATGGTCATAGCTGTTTCCTG
TGTGAAATTGTTATCCGCTCACAATTCCACACAACATACGAGCCGGAAGCATAAAGTGTAAAGCCTGGGG
TGCCTAATGAGTGAGCTAACTCACATTAATTGCGTTGCGCTCACTGCCCGCTTTCCAGTCGGGAAACCTG
TCGTGCCAGCTGCATTAATGAATCGGCCAACGCGCGGGGAGAGGCGGTTTGCGTATTGGGCGCTCTTCCG
CTTCCTCGCTCACTGACTCGCTGCGCTCGGTCGTTCGGCTGCGGCGAGCGGTATCAGCTCACTCAAAGGC
GGTAATACGGTTATCCACAGAATCAGGGGATAACGCAGGAAAGAACATGTGAGCAAAAGGCCAGCAAAAG
GCCAGGAACCGTAAAAAGGCCGCGTTGCTGGCGTTTTTCCATAGGCTCCGCCCCCCTGACGAGCATCACA
AAAATCGACGCTCAAGTCAGAGGTGGCGAAACCCGACAGGACTATAAAGATACCAGGCGTTTCCCCCTGG
AAGCTCCCTCGTGCGCTCTCCTGTTCCGACCCTGCCGCTTACCGGATACCTGTCCGCCTTTCTCCCTTCG
GGAAGCGTGGCGCTTTCTCATAGCTCACGCTGTAGGTATCTCAGTTCGGTGTAGGTCGTTCGCTCCAAGC
TGGGCTGTGTGCACGAACCCCCCGTTCAGCCCGACCGCTGCGCCTTATCCGGTAACTATCGTCTTGAGTC
CAACCCGGTAAGACACGACTTATCGCCACTGGCAGCAGCCACTGGTAACAGGATTAGCAGAGCGAGGTAT
GTAGGCGGTGCTACAGAGTTCTTGAAGTGGTGGCCTAACTACGGCTACACTAGAAGAACAGTATTTGGTA
TCTGCGCTCTGCTGAAGCCAGTTACCTTCGGAAAAAGAGTTGGTAGCTCTTGATCCGGCAAACAAACCAC
CGCTGGTAGCGGTGGTTTTTTTGTTTGCAAGCAGCAGATTACGCGCAGAAAAAAAGGATCTCAAGAAGAT
CCTTTGATCTTTTCTACGGGGTCTGACGCTCAGTGGAACGAAAACTCACGTTAAGGGATTTTGGTCATGA
GATTATCAAAAAGGATCTTCACCTAGATCCTTTTAAATTAAAAATGAAGTTTTAAATCAATCTAAAGTAT
ATATGAGTAAACTTGGTCTGACAGTTACCAATGCTTAATCAGTGAGGCACCTATCTCAGCGATCTGTCTA
TTTCGTTCATCCATAGTTGCCTGACTCCCCGTCGTGTAGATAACTACGATACGGGAGGGCTTACCATCTG
GCCCCAGTGCTGCAATGATACCGCGAGACCCACGCTCACCGGCTCCAGATTTATCAGCAATAAACCAGCC
AGCCGGAAGGGCCGAGCGCAGAAGTGGTCCTGCAACTTTATCCGCCTCCATCCAGTCTATTAATTGTTGC
CGGGAAGCTAGAGTAAGTAGTTCGCCAGTTAATAGTTTGCGCAACGTTGTTGCCATTGCTACAGGCATCG
TGGTGTCACGCTCGTCGTTTGGTATGGCTTCATTCAGCTCCGGTTCCCAACGATCAAGGCGAGTTACATG
ATCCCCCATGTTGTGCAAAAAAGCGGTTAGCTCCTTCGGTCCTCCGATCGTTGTCAGAAGTAAGTTGGCC
GCAGTGTTATCACTCATGGTTATGGCAGCACTGCATAATTCTCTTACTGTCATGCCATCCGTAAGATGCT
TTTCTGTGACTGGTGAGTACTCAACCAAGTCATTCTGAGAATAGTGTATGCGGCGACCGAGTTGCTCTTG
CCCGGCGTCAATACGGGATAATACCGCGCCACATAGCAGAACTTTAAAAGTGCTCATCATTGGAAAACGT
TCTTCGGGGCGAAAACTCTCAAGGATCTTACCGCTGTTGAGATCCAGTTCGATGTAACCCACTCGTGCAC
CCAACTGATCTTCAGCATCTTTTACTTTCACCAGCGTTTCTGGGTGAGCAAAAACAGGAAGGCAAAATGC
CGCAAAAAAGGGAATAAGGGCGACACGGAAATGTTGAATACTCATACTCTTCCTTTTTCAATATTATTGA
AGCATTTATCAGGGTTATTGTCTCATGAGCGGATACATATTTGAATGTATTTAGAAAAATAAACAAATAG
GGGTTCCGCGCACATTTCCCCGAAAAGTGCCACCTGACGTCTAAGAAACCATTATTATCATGACATTAAC
CTATAAAAATAGGCGTATCACGAGGCCCTTTCGTC
